>Addgene plasmid #14557 | pMX Vav1 uGFP | addgene partial sequence | sequence record 21363 | 14557 with pBMN5'
ACTGGCCGGAACCCAGTGTGGTGGAATTGAACAAGTTTGTACAAAAAAGCAGGCTTAACCATGGAGCTGT
GGCGCCAATGCACCCACTGGCTCATCCAGTGCCGGGTGCTGCCGCCCAGCCACCGCGTGACCTGGGATGG
GGCTCAGGTGTGTGAACTGGCCCAGGCCCTCCGGGATGGTGTCCTTCTGTGTCAGCTGCTTAACAACCTG
CTACCCCATGCCATCAACCTGCGTGAGGTCAACCTGCGCCCCCAGATGTCCCAGTTCCTGTGCCTTAAGA
ACATTAGAACCTTCCTGTCCACCTGCTGTGAGAAGTTCGGCCTCAAGCGGAGCGAGCTCTTCGAAGCCTT
TGACCTCTTCGATGTGCAGGATTTTGGCAAGGTCATCTACACCCTGTCTGCTCTGTCCTGGACCCCGATC
GCCCAGAACAGGGGGATCATGCCCTTCCCCACCGAGGAGGAGAGTGTAGGTGATGAAGACATCTACAGTG
GCCTGTCCGACCAGATCGACGACACGGTGGAGGAGGATGAGGACCTGTATGACTGCGTGGAGAATGAGGA
GGCGGAAGGCGACGAGATCTATGAGGACCTCATGCGCTCGGAGCCCGTGTCCATGCCGCCCAAGATGACA
GAGTATGACAAGCGCTGCTGCTGCCTGCGGGAGATCC
