>Addgene plasmid #14557 | pMX Vav1 uGFP | addgene partial sequence | sequence record 41214 | EGFP-N 5'-CGTCGCCGTCCAGCTCGACCAG-3'
GCTCCTCGCCCTTGCTCACCATGGTGGAATTGACCACTTTGTACAAGAAAGCTGGGTCGCAGTATTCAGA
ATAATCTTCCTCCACGTAGTTGGCAGGGAACCAGCCAACCCGGCCATAGATCTCCCCTCGCCACCAGCCT
TGCTGTCCCTTCTTGTTAAGGATCTTGATGATGTCACCCTCCTTGAGCGACAGCTCTGATCGGTCTCGGG
CGCAGAAGTCATAGCGGGCTTTGGCTGTGCCAAAATACTTTGTGCTTCCCACTGCTGGCCTGCTGATGGT
TCTCTTTTCAGGCTCCTTGAAGGGGAACTGCAAGGTGGTGTCCAGAGACTTGAAGCAATCCTTTAGAGAG
TTCTGCTGGTAAAACTCCACCAGCTCCGTAAGCCCCCGGAAAGCCTTTTTCTCTGTGATCCGGTACAGTC
CTTCTGCTGTCATGATTTTAATGTGCTTGACCTCGACGTTATATTTAATGCTGATGGCAAATTCTGCTGC
ATCCTTCACCCTCTGCCGCACCAAGAAAGTCCCGTCCGAGCGGTTGGCCAGGATGCTCTCTGCCCCTGCC
CGCTCCATGGGGCCTGCGTACCAGAGATGAACAGACAGGTCCTGAGGAGGGCCATGGACATAGGGCTTCA
CCCTGTTACAAGGAAACCAGCCAATTTCATTAGTAGATGTATTTCTGCCCTCCCACCAGTTCTGTTCAG
