[The description below was written by a language model from this plasmid's Addgene catalogue record.]
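Description:
pMX Vav1 uGFP is a retroviral mammalian expression plasmid built on the pMX-uGFP backbone and carrying human Vav1 (VAV1), a guanine nucleotide exchange factor for Rho-family GTPases. The coding sequence is fused to GFP, which is supplied by the backbone and sits at the C terminus of the insert, so cells expressing the construct should produce a fluorescent Vav1-GFP fusion that allows expression and localisation to be followed. The plasmid is propagated in E. coli under ampicillin selection; its copy number is recorded as unknown. No feature table is provided, so the origin of replication, the promoter driving the insert and any mammalian selection marker are not stated. In pMX-type vectors generally, transcription comes from the Moloney murine leukaemia virus long terminal repeat, and a packaging signal lets the transcript be incorporated into virions when the plasmid is introduced into a packaging cell line. These elements are not confirmed in this record.

The catalogue fields are inconsistent about how the insert was introduced. The cloning method is listed as restriction enzyme, whereas the depositor's comment says Gateway recombination was used to move human Vav1 into pMX-uGFP. If Gateway was used, recombination site remnants would be expected to flank the insert, but this cannot be checked from the information given.

The associated publication examined how an active form of Vav1 drives migration of mammary epithelial cells through secretion of an epidermal growth factor receptor ligand. This suggests the plasmid's intended use is stable retroviral delivery of GFP-tagged Vav1 into mammalian cells for signalling and motility studies. The record lists no mutation, so the insert appears to be the unmodified Vav1 sequence, although this is not stated explicitly.
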