Addgene plasmid #14557: pMX Vav1 uGFP
Depositing lab: Joan Brugge. Depositing organization: Harvard Medical School. Publication: An active form of Vav1 induces migration of mammary epithelial cells by stimulating secretion of an epidermal growth factor receptor ligand. Wilsbacher JL, Moores SL, Brugge JS. Cell Commun Signal. 2006 May 18;4:5. doi: 10.1186/1478-811X-4-5. PubMed 16709244.
Backbone
  Vector backbone: pMX-uGFP
  Vector type: Mammalian Expression, Retroviral
Growth in bacteria
  Bacterial resistance: Ampicillin, 100 μg/mL
  Growth temperature: 37°C
  Growth strain: DH5alpha
  Copy number: Unknown
Gene/Insert
  Gene/Insert name: Vav1
  Species: H. sapiens (human)
  Entrez Gene: VAV1 (a.k.a. VAV)
  Tag / fusion protein: GFP (C terminal on backbone)
  Cloning method: Restriction Enzyme
  Sequencing primers: 5′ n/a
Resource information
  A portion of this plasmid was derived from a plasmid made by: pMX-uGFP was a gift of Eugene Koh
Terms and licenses: Academic/Nonprofit Terms; Industry Terms: Not Available to Industry
Depositor comments: The Gateway cloning system (Invitrogen) was used to subclone human Vav1 into pMX-uGFP.
How to cite: pMX Vav1 uGFP was a gift from Joan Brugge (Addgene plasmid # 14557 ; http://n2t.net/addgene:14557 ; RRID:Addgene_14557)
